LOCUS       Exported 5268 bp ds-DNA circular SYN 12-MAY-2021
DEFINITION  sgRNA with MS2-PP7 for yeast cells.
ACCESSION   .
VERSION     .
KEYWORDS    pJZC593
SOURCE      synthetic DNA construct
  ORGANISM  synthetic DNA construct
REFERENCE   1 (bases 1 to 5268)
  AUTHORS   Zalatan JG, Lee ME, Almeida R, Gilbert LA, Whitehead EH, La Russa M,
            Tsai JC, Weissman JS, Dueber JE, Qi LS, Lim WA
  TITLE     Engineering Complex Synthetic Transcriptional Programs with CRISPR
            RNA Scaffolds.
  JOURNAL   Cell. 2014 Dec 18. pii: S0092-8674(14)01570-0. doi:
            10.1016/j.cell.2014.11.052.
  PUBMED    25533786
REFERENCE   2 (bases 1 to 5268)
  AUTHORS   .
  TITLE     Direct Submission
  JOURNAL   Exported May 12, 2021 from SnapGene Server 1.1.58
            http://www.snapgene.com
FEATURES             Location/Qualifiers
     source          1..5268
                     /organism="synthetic DNA construct"
                     /mol_type="other DNA"
     primer_bind     30..52
                     /label=M13/pUC Forward
                     /note="In lacZ gene"
     primer_bind     44..61
                     /label=M13 Forward
                     /note="In lacZ gene. Also called M13-F20 or M13 (-21)
                     Forward"
     primer_bind     45..61
                     /label=M13 fwd
                     /note="common sequencing primer, one of multiple similar
                     variants"
     primer_bind     68..87
                     /label=T7
                     /note="T7 promoter, forward primer"
     promoter        68..86
                     /label=T7 promoter
                     /note="promoter for bacteriophage T7 RNA polymerase"
     promoter        112..380
                     /label=SNR52 promoter
                     /note="promoter for the S. cerevisiae small nucleolar RNA
                     gene SNR52"
     misc_RNA        401..476
                     /label=gRNA scaffold
                     /note="guide RNA scaffold for the Streptococcus pyogenes
                     CRISPR/Cas9 system"
     misc_RNA        483..501
                     /label=MS2 stem loop
                     /note="stem loop that binds the bacteriophage MS2 coat
                     protein"
     terminator      546..565
                     /label=SUP4 terminator
                     /note="transcription terminator for the S. cerevisiae SUP4
                     tRNA gene"
     promoter        complement(594..612)
                     /label=T3 promoter
                     /note="promoter for bacteriophage T3 RNA polymerase"
     primer_bind     complement(633..649)
                     /label=M13 rev
                     /note="common sequencing primer, one of multiple similar
                     variants"
     primer_bind     complement(633..649)
                     /label=M13 Reverse
                     /note="In lacZ gene. Also called M13-rev"
     primer_bind     complement(646..668)
                     /label=M13/pUC Reverse
                     /note="In lacZ gene"
     protein_bind    657..673
                     /label=lac operator
                     /bound_moiety="lac repressor encoded by lacI"
                     /note="The lac repressor binds to the lac operator to
                     inhibit transcription in E. coli. This inhibition can be
                     relieved by adding lactose or
                     isopropyl-beta-D-thiogalactopyranoside (IPTG)."
     promoter        complement(681..711)
                     /label=lac promoter
                     /note="promoter for the E. coli lac operon"
     protein_bind    726..747
                     /label=CAP binding site
                     /bound_moiety="E. coli catabolite activator protein"
                     /note="CAP binding activates transcription in the presence
                     of cAMP."
     primer_bind     complement(864..881)
                     /label=L4440
                     /note="L4440 vector, forward primer"
     rep_origin      complement(1035..1623)
                     /direction=LEFT
                     /label=ori
                     /note="high-copy-number ColE1/pMB1/pBR322/pUC origin of
                     replication"
     CDS             complement(1794..2654)
                     /codon_start=1
                     /gene="bla"
                     /product="beta-lactamase"
                     /label=AmpR
                     /note="confers resistance to ampicillin, carbenicillin, and
                     related antibiotics"
                     /translation="MSIQHFRVALIPFFAAFCLPVFAHPETLVKVKDAEDQLGARVGYI
                     ELDLNSGKILESFRPEERFPMMSTFKVLLCGAVLSRIDAGQEQLGRRIHYSQNDLVEYS
                     PVTEKHLTDGMTVRELCSAAITMSDNTAANLLLTTIGGPKELTAFFHNMGDHVTRLDRW
                     EPELNEAIPNDERDTTMPVAMATTLRKLLTGELLTLASRQQLIDWMEADKVAGPLLRSA
                     LPAGWFIADKSGAGERGSRGIIAALGPDGKPSRIVVIYTTGSQATMDERNRQIAEIGAS
                     LIKHW"
     primer_bind     2417..2436
                     /label=Amp-R
                     /note="Ampicillin resistance gene, reverse primer"
     promoter        complement(2655..2759)
                     /gene="bla"
                     /label=AmpR promoter
     misc_feature    2796..3299
                     /label=CEN/ARS
                     /note="S. cerevisiae CEN6 centromere fused to an
                     autonomously replicating sequence"
     primer_bind     3341..3359
                     /label=pBRforEco
                     /note="pBR322 vectors, upsteam of EcoRI site, forward
                     primer"
     primer_bind     complement(3397..3419)
                     /label=pGEX 3'
                     /note="pGEX vectors, reverse primer"
     primer_bind     3519..3538
                     /label=pRS-marker
                     /note="pRS vectors, use to sequence yeast selectable
                     marker"
     promoter        3563..3778
                     /gene="S. cerevisiae URA3"
                     /label=URA3 promoter
     CDS             3779..4582
                     /codon_start=1
                     /gene="S. cerevisiae URA3"
                     /product="orotidine-5'-phosphate decarboxylase, required
                     for uracil biosynthesis"
                     /label=URA3
                     /note="yeast auxotrophic marker, counterselectable with
                     5-fluoroorotic acid (5-FOA)"
                     /translation="MSKATYKERAATHPSPVAAKLFNIMHEKQTNLCASLDVRTTKELL
                     ELVEALGPKICLLKTHVDILTDFSMEGTVKPLKALSAKYNFLLFEDRKFADIGNTVKLQ
                     YSAGVYRIAEWADITNAHGVVGPGIVSGLKQAAEEVTKEPRGLLMLAELSCKGSLSTGE
                     YTKGTVDIAKSDKDFVIGFIAQRDMGGRDEGYDWLIMTPGVGLDDKGDALGQQYRTVDD
                     VVSTGSDIIIVGRGLFAKGRDAKVEGERYRKAGWEAYLRRCGQQN"
     rep_origin      complement(4713..5168)
                     /direction=LEFT
                     /label=f1 ori
                     /note="f1 bacteriophage origin of replication; arrow
                     indicates direction of (+) strand synthesis"
     primer_bind     complement(4850..4871)
                     /label=F1ori-F
                     /note="F1 origin, forward primer"
     primer_bind     5062..5081
                     /label=F1ori-R
                     /note="F1 origin, reverse primer"
ORIGIN
        1 gcgattaagt tgggtaacgc cagggttttc ccagtcacga cgttgtaaaa cgacggccag
       61 tgaattgtaa tacgactcac tatagggcga attggagctc actcggaatt ctctttgaaa
      121 agataatgta tgattatgct ttcactcata tttatacaga aacttgatgt tttctttcga
      181 gtatatacaa ggtgattaca tgtacgtttg aagtacaact ctagattttg tagtgccctc
      241 ttgggctagc ggtaaaggtg cgcatttttt cacaccctac aatgttctgt tcaaaagatt
      301 ttggtcaaac gctgtagaag tgaaagttgg tgcgcatgtt tcggcgttcg aaacttctcc
      361 gcagtgaaag ataaatgatc acttttctct atcactgata gttttagagc tagaaatagc
      421 aagttaaaat aaggctagtc cgttatcaac ttgaaaaagt ggcaccgagt cggtgcggga
      481 gcacatgagg atcacccatg tgccacgagt aaggagttta tatggaaacc cttactcgtg
      541 ttcccttttt ttgtttttta tgtctctgca gagttcggta ccagcttttg ttccctttag
      601 tgagggttaa tttcgagctt ggcgtaatca tggtcatagc tgtttcctgt gtgaaattgt
      661 tatccgctca caattccaca caacatacga gccggaagca taaagtgtaa agcctggggt
      721 gcctaatgag tgagctaact cacattaatt gcgttgcgct cactgcccgc tttccagtcg
      781 ggaaacctgt cgtgccagct gcattaatga atcggccaac gcgcggggag aggcggtttt
      841 cgtattgggc gctcttccgc ttcctcgctc actgactcgc tgcgctcggt cgttcggctg
      901 cggcgagcgg tatcagctca ctcaaaggcg gtaatacggt tatccacaga atcaggggat
      961 aacgcaggaa agaacatgtg agcaaaaggc cagcaaaagg ccaggaaccg taaaaaggcc
     1021 gcgttgctgg cgtttttcca taggctcggc ccccctgacg agcatcacaa aaatcgacgc
     1081 tcaagtcaga ggtggcgaaa cccgacagga ctataaagat accaggcgtt cccccctgga
     1141 agctccctcg tgcgctctcc tgttccgacc ctgccgctta ccggatacct gtccgccttt
     1201 ctcccttcgg gaagcgtggc gctttctcaa tgctcacgct gtaggtatct cagttcggtg
     1261 taggtcgttc gctccaagct gggctgtgtg cacgaacccc ccgttcagcc cgaccgctgc
     1321 gccttatccg gtaactatcg tcttgagtcc aacccggtaa gacacgactt atcgccactg
     1381 gcagcagcca ctggtaacag gattagcaga gcgaggtatg taggcggtgc tacagagttc
     1441 ttgaagtggt ggcctaacta cggctacact agaaggacag tatttggtat ctgcgctctg
     1501 ctgaagccag ttaccttcgg aaaaagagtt ggtagctctt gatccggcaa acaaaccacc
     1561 gctggtagcg gtggtttttt tgtttgcaag cagcagatta cgcgcagaaa aaaaggatct
     1621 caagaagatc ctttgatctt ttctacgggg tctgacgctc agtggaacga aaactcacgt
     1681 taagggattt tggtcatgag attatcaaaa aggatcttca cctagatcct tttaaattaa
     1741 aaatgaagtt ttaaatcaat ctaaagtata tatgagtaaa cttggtctga cagttaccaa
     1801 tgcttaatca gtgaggcacc tatctcagcg atctgtctat ttcgttcatc catagttgcc
     1861 tgactgcccg tcgtgtagat aactacgata cgggagggct taccatctgg ccccagtgct
     1921 gcaatgatac cgcgagaccc acgctcaccg gctccagatt tatcagcaat aaaccagcca
     1981 gccggaaggg ccgagcgcag aagtggtcct gcaactttat ccgcctccat ccagtctatt
     2041 aattgttgcc gggaagctag agtaagtagt tcgccagtta atagtttgcg caacgttgtt
     2101 gccattgcta caggcatcgt ggtgtcacgc tcgtcgtttg gtatggcttc attcagctcc
     2161 ggttcccaac gatcaaggcg agttacatga tcccccatgt tgtgaaaaaa agcggttagc
     2221 tccttcggtc ctccgatcgt tgtcagaagt aagttggccg cagtgttatc actcatggtt
     2281 atggcagcac tgcataattc tcttactgtc atgccatccg taagatgctt ttctgtgact
     2341 ggtgagtact caaccaagtc attctgagaa tagtgtatgc ggcgaccgag ttgctcttgc
     2401 ccggcgtcaa tacgggataa taccgcgcca catagcagaa ctttaaaagt gctcatcatt
     2461 ggaaaacgtt cttcggggcg aaaactctca aggatcttac cgctgttgag atccagttcg
     2521 atgtaaccca ctcgtgcacc caactgatct tcagcatctt ttactttcac cagcgtttct
     2581 gggtgagcaa aaacaggaag gcaaaatgcc gcaaaaaagg gaataagggc gacacggaaa
     2641 tgttgaatac tcatactctt cctttttcaa tattattgaa gcatttatca gggttattgt
     2701 ctcatgagcg gatacatatt tgaatgtatt tagaaaaata aacaaatagg ggttccgcgc
     2761 acatttcccc gaaaagtgcc acctgggtcc ttttcatcac gtgctataaa aataattata
     2821 atttaaattt tttaatataa atatataaat taaaaataga aagtaaaaaa agaaattaaa
     2881 gaaaaaatag tttttgtttt ccgaagatgt aaaagactct agggggatcg ccaacaaata
     2941 ctacctttta tcttgctctt cctgctctca ggtattaatg ccgaattgtt tcatcttgtc
     3001 tgtgtagaag accacacacg aaaatcctgt gattttacat tttacttatc gttaatcgaa
     3061 tgtatatcta tttaatctgc ttttcttgtc taataaatat atatgtaaag tacgcttttt
     3121 gttgaaattt tttaaacctt tgtttatttt tttttcttca ttccgtaact cttctacctt
     3181 ctttatttac tttctaaaat ccaaatacaa aacataaaaa taaataaaca cagagtaaat
     3241 tcccaaatta ttccatcatt aaaagatacg aggcgcgtgt aagttacagg caagcgatcc
     3301 gtcctaagaa accattatta tcatgacatt aacctataaa aataggcgta tcacgaggcc
     3361 ctttcgtctc gcgcgtttcg gtgatgacgg tgaaaacctc tgacacatgc agctcccgga
     3421 gacggtcaca gcttgtctgt aagcggatgc cgggagcaga caagcccgtc agggcgcgtc
     3481 agcgggtgtt ggcgggtgtc ggggctggct taactatgcg gcatcagagc agattgtact
     3541 gagagtgcac cacgcttttc aattcaattc atcatttttt ttttattctt ttttttgatt
     3601 tcggtttcct tgaaattttt ttgattcggt aatctccgaa cagaaggaag aacgaaggaa
     3661 ggagcacaga cttagattgg tatatatacg catatgtagt gttgaagaaa catgaaattg
     3721 cccagtattc ttaacccaac tgcacagaac aaaaacgtgc aggaaacgaa gataaatcat
     3781 gtcgaaagct acatataagg aacgtgctgc tactcatcct agtcctgttg ctgccaagct
     3841 atttaatatc atgcacgaaa agcaaacaaa cttgtgtgct tcattggatg ttcgtaccac
     3901 caaggaatta ctggagttag ttgaagcatt aggtcccaaa atttgtttac taaaaacaca
     3961 tgtggatatc ttgactgatt tttccatgga gggcacagtt aagccgctaa aggcattatc
     4021 cgccaagtac aattttttac tcttcgaaga cagaaaattt gctgacattg gtaatacagt
     4081 caaattgcag tactctgcgg gtgtatacag aatagcagaa tgggcagaca ttacgaatgc
     4141 acacggtgtg gtgggcccag gtattgttag cggtttgaag caggcggcag aagaagtaac
     4201 aaaggaacct agaggccttt tgatgttagc agaattgtca tgcaagggct ccctatctac
     4261 tggagaatat actaagggta ctgttgacat tgcgaagagc gacaaagatt ttgttatcgg
     4321 ctttattgct caaagagaca tgggtggaag agatgaaggt tacgattggt tgattatgac
     4381 acccggtgtg ggtttagatg acaagggaga cgcattgggt caacagtata gaaccgtgga
     4441 tgatgtggtc tctacaggat ctgacattat tattgttgga agaggactat ttgcaaaggg
     4501 aagggatgct aaggtagagg gtgaacgtta cagaaaagca ggctgggaag catatttgag
     4561 aagatgcggc cagcaaaact aaaaaactgt attataagta aatgcatgta tactaaactc
     4621 acaaattaga gcttcaattt aattatatca gttattaccc tatgcggtgt gaaataccgc
     4681 acagatgcgt aaggagaaaa taccgcatca ggaaattgta aacgttaata ttttgttaaa
     4741 attcgcgtta aatttttgtt aaatcagctc attttttaac caataggccg aaatcggcaa
     4801 aatcccttat aaatcaaaag aatagaccga gatagggttg agtgttgttc cagtttggaa
     4861 caagagtcca ctattaaaga acgtggactc caacgtcaaa ggnnnnnnnn nnnnnnnnnn
     4921 nnnnnnnnnn nnnnnnnnnn nnnnnnnnnn ntnnnnnnnn nnnnnnnnnn nnnnnnnnnn
     4981 nnnnnnnnnn nnnnnnnnnn nnnnnnnnnn nnnnnnnnnn nnnnnnnnnn nnnnnnnnnn
     5041 nnngnnnnnn nnnnnnnnnn nnnnnnnnnn nnnnnnnnnn nnnnnnnnnn nnnnnnnnnn
     5101 nnnnnnnnnn nnnnnnnnnn nnnnnnnnnn nnnnnnnnnn nnnnnnnnnn nnnnnnnnnn
     5161 nnnnnnnncg cgccattcgc cattcaggct gcgcaactgt tgggaagggc gatcggtgcg
     5221 ggcctcttcg ctattacgcc agctggcgaa ggggggatgt gctgcaag
//
