[The description below was written by a language model from this plasmid's Addgene catalogue record and the feature table of its GenBank file.]
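Description:
pJZC593 is a 5,268 bp yeast expression plasmid built on the pRS416 backbone, a low-copy centromeric shuttle vector for Saccharomyces cerevisiae. In yeast it is maintained through the CEN6/ARS element and selected by the URA3 auxotrophic marker, which can also be counterselected with 5-fluoroorotic acid. In E. coli it replicates from a high-copy ColE1/pUC-type origin and is selected with ampicillin via the beta-lactamase gene. An f1 phage origin and remnants of the lacZ multiple cloning region (lac promoter and operator, T7 and T3 promoters, M13 primer sites) come from the parent vector and flank the insert.

The payload, assembled by Gibson cloning, is a scaffold guide RNA cassette. The SNR52 small nucleolar RNA promoter, an RNA polymerase III promoter, drives a 20-nucleotide targeting sequence fused to the Streptococcus pyogenes Cas9 guide RNA scaffold, and transcription ends at the SUP4 tRNA terminator. The 3' end of the guide is extended with an RNA-binding module described in the catalogue entry as MS2-PP7. The feature table annotates the MS2 coat protein-binding stem loop; the PP7 hairpin is not separately annotated, though there is unannotated space between the MS2 loop and the terminator where it would be expected to lie. The record does not state which gene or promoter the guide targets.

Such hairpin-extended guides act as scaffolds: the guide directs a Cas9 protein to a DNA site while the hairpins recruit effector domains fused to the MS2 and PP7 coat proteins. The plasmid encodes neither Cas9 nor the coat protein fusions, so these must be supplied separately. The associated publication concerns building synthetic transcriptional programs with CRISPR RNA scaffolds.
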