Addgene plasmid #62319: pJZC593
Purpose: sgRNA with MS2-PP7 for yeast cells
Depositing lab: Wendell Lim & Stanley Qi. Depositing organization: University of California, San Francisco (UCSF). Publication: Engineering Complex Synthetic Transcriptional Programs with CRISPR RNA Scaffolds. Zalatan JG, Lee ME, Almeida R, Gilbert LA, Whitehead EH, La Russa M, Tsai JC, Weissman JS, Dueber JE, Qi LS, Lim WA. Cell. 2014 Dec 18. pii: S0092-8674(14)01570-0. doi: 10.1016/j.cell.2014.11.052. PubMed 25533786.
Backbone
  Vector backbone: pRS416
  Vector type: Yeast Expression
  Selectable markers: URA3
Growth in bacteria
  Bacterial resistance: Ampicillin, 100 μg/mL
  Growth temperature: 37°C
  Growth strain: Stbl3
  Copy number: Unknown
Gene/Insert
  Gene/Insert name: sgRNA + MS2-PP7 RNA binding module
  gRNA/shRNA sequence: ACTTTTCTCTATCACTGATA
  Promoter: SNR52
  Cloning method: Gibson Cloning
  Sequencing primers: 5′ tgtaaaacgacggccagt
Terms and licenses: Academic/Nonprofit Terms; Industry Terms: Not Available to Industry
How to cite: pJZC593 was a gift from Wendell Lim & Stanley Qi (Addgene plasmid # 62319 ; http://n2t.net/addgene:62319 ; RRID:Addgene_62319)
