>Addgene plasmid #62319 | pJZC593 | addgene partial sequence | sequence record 107364 | M13-F20 5'-TGTAAAACGACGGCCAGT-3'
GATAATGTATGATTATGCTTTCACTCATATTTATACAGAAACTTGATGTTTTCTTTCGAGTATATACAAG
GTGATTACATGTACGTTTGAAGTACAACTCTAGATTTTGTAGTGCCCTCTTGGGCTAGCGGTAAAGGTGC
GCATTTTTTCACACCCTACAATGTTCTGTTCAAAAGATTTTGGTCAAACGCTGTAGAAGTGAAAGTTGGT
GCGCATGTTTCGGCGTTCGAAACTTCTCCGCAGTGAAAGATAAATGATCACTTTTCTCTATCACTGATAG
TTTTAGAGCTAGAAATAGCAAGTTAAAATAAGGCTAGTCCGTTATCAACTTGAAAAAGTGGCACCGAGTC
GGTGCGGGAGCACATGAGGATCACCCATGTGCCACGAGTAAGGAGTTTATATGGAAACCCTTACTCGTGT
TCCCTTTTTTTGTTTTTTATGTCTCTGCAGAGTTCGGTACCAGCTTTTGTTCCCTTTAGTGAGGGTTAAT
TTCGAGCTTGGCGTAATCATGGTCATAGCTGTTTCCTGTGTGAAATTGTTATCCGCTCACAATTCCACAC
AACATACGAGCCGGAAGCATAAAGTGTAAAGCCT
