>Addgene plasmid #62319 | pJZC593 | addgene partial sequence | sequence record 107365 | M13-Rev 5'-CAGGAAACAGCTATGACC-3'
GCTGGTACCGAACTCTGCAGAGACATAAAAAACAAAAAAAGGGAACACGAGTAAGGGTTTCCATATAAAC
TCCTTACTCGTGGCACATGGGTGATCCTCATGTGCTCCCGCACCGACTCGGTGCCACTTTTTCAAGTTGA
TAACGGACTAGCCTTATTTTAACTTGCTATTTCTAGCTCTAAAACTATCAGTGATAGAGAAAAGTGATCA
TTTATCTTTCACTGCGGAGAAGTTTCGAACGCCGAAACATGCGCACCAACTTTCACTTCTACAGCGTTTG
ACCAAAATCTTTTGAACAGAACATTGTAGGGTGTGAAAAAATGCGCACCTTTACCGCTAGCCCAAGAGGG
CACTACAAAATCTAGAGTTGTACTTCAAACGTACATGTAATCACCTTGTATATACTCGAAAGAAAACATC
AAGTTTCTGTATAAATATGAGTGAAAGCATAATCATACATTATCTTTTCAAAGAGAATTCCGAGTGAGCT
CCAATTCGCCCTATAGTGAGTCGTATTACAATTCACTGGCCGTCGTTTTACAACGTCGTGACT
